Addgene plasmid #13334: pNEXdelta-ApAF
Depositing lab: Bong-Kiun Kaang. Depositing organization: Seoul National University. Publication: PKA-activated ApAF-ApC/EBP heterodimer is a key downstream effector of ApCREB and is necessary and sufficient for the consolidation of long-term facilitation. Lee JA, Lee SH, Lee C, Chang DJ, Lee Y, Kim H, Cheang YH, Ko HG, Lee YS, Jun H, Bartsch D, Kandel ER, Kaang BK. J Cell Biol. 2006 Sep 11. 174(6):827-38. 10.1083/jcb.200512066 PubMed 16966424.
Backbone
  Vector backbone: pNEXdelta
  Backbone size w/o insert (bp): 2800
Growth in bacteria
  Bacterial resistance: Ampicillin, 100 μg/mL
  Growth temperature: 37°C
  Growth strain: DH5alpha
  Copy number: Unknown
Gene/Insert
  Gene/Insert name: Aplysia activating factor
  Species: A. kurodai
  Insert size (bp): 1083
  Cloning method: Restriction Enzyme; 5′ cloning site HindIII (not destroyed); 3′ cloning site BamHI (not destroyed)
  Sequencing primers: 5′ CCCAAGCTTGCCACCACCATGATATCCAGCATTTCC; 3′ CGGGATCCTTAGGCTGTACCTGCCAT
Terms and licenses: Academic/Nonprofit Terms; Industry Terms: Not Available to Industry
How to cite: pNEXdelta-ApAF was a gift from Bong-Kiun Kaang (Addgene plasmid # 13334 ; http://n2t.net/addgene:13334 ; RRID:Addgene_13334)
