[The description below was written by a language model from this plasmid's Addgene catalogue record.]
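Description:
pNEXdelta-ApAF carries the coding sequence for Aplysia activating factor (ApAF) from the sea hare Aplysia kurodai in the pNEXdelta backbone. The backbone is recorded as about 2.8 kb and the insert as 1083 bp, placed directionally between HindIII (5′) and BamHI (3′) sites, both of which remain intact, so the insert can be excised or replaced. The plasmid is propagated in E. coli under ampicillin selection. The copy number is listed as unknown, and the record does not name the origin of replication.

No feature table accompanies this entry, and the catalogue fields do not state the vector type, the promoter that drives ApAF, any polyadenylation signal, or any epitope tag or reporter fusion. The regulatory context of the insert therefore cannot be described from the record, and no tag is listed.

The associated publication concerns ApAF as a transcription factor that, once activated by PKA, forms a heterodimer with ApC/EBP. This heterodimer acts downstream of ApCREB in the consolidation of long-term facilitation, a form of synaptic plasticity studied in Aplysia. On that basis, the construct was presumably used to express ApAF in functional studies of this memory-related transcriptional pathway. The record does not specify the host cell type or the delivery method. Distribution is limited to academic and nonprofit users.
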