>Addgene plasmid #13334 | pNEXdelta-ApAF | addgene partial sequence | sequence record 149158 | pREP-F 5'-GCTCGATACAATAAACGCC-3'
AGCTTGCCACCACCATGATATCCAGCATTTCCCCACGTTTGCCTCGGAAGACCTGTGGCCTATTTGACAC
AGGTTTTGCTGGCGACGCTCTTGACGTCGCCAGCTTGGACCTTGGTGTCCCAGCTGACATTGACCAGTCG
CTCTTCACCTTTGAGGGCGTCGGCTCCGGTGACCTCTCTCACCTGTCAGAGGGCACCTCAGGACTGTCGG
CAGATGTCGTTGACTCTGATGCAACGCTGAAAGCCGACATCCCCTCAGCCCCCGGGCTGATGGACTGGAG
CTATGAAGACGTGATGGACCCTCTAGGTGGGCTGGGCGACCCTCTGGCCGATGACAGCTTGGATGCTTTT
GTCGATTTGGATTCGTTTTTCATGGAGAATTCATTCCTTGACAATGGAAGCCTGACGGCAACTGAGCCTG
CTGAGGTGAAGCCGGTGATTGCCTTCTCTGTGGAGGAGACGGCGGCTGTGAGCAAACAGACGGCTCCGGT
TAAGCCAGCACAGACAGCTGGCAAGTCACCTGCCGCCAAGAAAGCTAGCAAATCACCTGCCGCCAAGACA
GCTAGCAAGTCACCTGCCAGCAAGACGTCCCGTAAGCGCAAAGCACAGGCGCCGGCGGCAGCAGTGGAGA
CCAGCTTGTTCAAAATCCCCGAAACAGTCGGGCAGGCCACAATGCCAACAACAGCAGCTGATCCTCAGGT
GGACCACGACTACATTGTCAAGAGTCAACGGGTGTCTTCTTTGTGTGAGACGGCAGAGGAGAAAAGTTAC
AGCAACACAGGAAATGGCACAACAAAGCGCAAGA
